Addgene plasmid #80879: pcDNA3-ALK4 wt
Purpose: mammalian expression of ALK4 WT
Depositing lab: Aristidis Moustakas & Peter ten Dijke. Depositing organization: Ludwig Institute For Cancer Research, Uppsala Branch. Publication: Characterization of type I receptors for transforming growth factor-beta and activin. ten Dijke P, Yamashita H, Ichijo H, Franzen P, Laiho M, Miyazono K, Heldin CH. Science. 1994 Apr 1;264(5155):101-4. PubMed 8140412.
Backbone
  Vector backbone: pcDNA3
  Vector type: Mammalian Expression
Growth in bacteria
  Bacterial resistance: Ampicillin, 100 μg/mL
  Growth temperature: 37°C
  Growth strain: DH5alpha
  Copy number: High Copy
Gene/Insert
  Gene/Insert name: ALK4 (alt name: ACVR1B)
  Species: H. sapiens (human)
  Entrez Gene: ACVR1B (a.k.a. ACTRIB, ACVRLK4, ALK4, SKR2)
  Promoter: CMV
  Tag / fusion protein: HA (C terminal on backbone)
  Cloning method: Restriction Enzyme; 5′ cloning site EcoRI (not destroyed); 3′ cloning site XhoI (not destroyed)
  Sequencing primers: 5′ CMV-F; 3′ BGH-rev
Terms and licenses: Academic/Nonprofit Terms; Industry Terms: Not Available to Industry
How to cite: pcDNA3-ALK4 wt was a gift from Aristidis Moustakas & Peter ten Dijke (Addgene plasmid # 80879 ; http://n2t.net/addgene:80879 ; RRID:Addgene_80879)
