[The description below was written by a language model from this plasmid's Addgene catalogue record and pLannotate feature annotations shown in this document.]
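Description:
pcDNA3-ALK4 wt is a mammalian expression plasmid built on the pcDNA3 backbone that carries the wild-type human ALK4 coding sequence (gene symbol ACVR1B), the transmembrane serine/threonine kinase that serves as the activin type I receptor and signals in complex with activin type II receptors. The insert was cloned between EcoRI and XhoI sites, both retained. It sits downstream of the human cytomegalovirus immediate-early enhancer and promoter and upstream of the bovine growth hormone polyadenylation signal, an arrangement that gives strong constitutive transcription in transfected mammalian cells. The catalogue entry lists an HA epitope tag at the C terminus, supplied by the backbone, which would allow detection or immunoprecipitation of the receptor with anti-HA antibodies. The automated feature table does not annotate the tag separately. T7 and SP6 phage promoters flank the insert and can be used for in vitro transcription or as sequencing priming sites.

In E. coli the 6,976 nt plasmid is maintained at high copy through a ColE1/pUC-type origin and selected with ampicillin via the β-lactamase gene. An f1 origin is also present, permitting single-stranded DNA production. For mammalian selection, an SV40 early promoter drives the neomycin phosphotransferase gene, terminated by an SV40 poly(A) signal, so that stable transfectants can be selected with G418. Several short annotated fragments (HIV-1 LTR, ble, lacI, bom and lac promoter/operator) appear to be backbone remnants or partial sequence matches rather than functional parts. The construct is intended for expressing wild-type ALK4 in mammalian cells, and the associated publication concerns the characterization of type I receptors for TGF-β and activin.
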