Features (pLannotate 1.2.2; 21 found; start..end, strand, type, name):
     36..80      -  misc_feature   bom (fragment): basis of mobility region from pBR322
    235..614     +  enhancer       CMV enhancer: human cytomegalovirus immediate early enhancer
    615..818     +  promoter       CMV promoter: human cytomegalovirus (CMV) immediate early promoter
    814..847     +  LTR            5' LTR (truncated) (fragment): truncated 5' long terminal repeat (LTR) from HIV-1
    863..881     +  promoter       T7 promoter: promoter for bacteriophage T7 RNA polymerase
    947..2461    +  CDS            ACVR1B: ACV1B_HUMAN - Also known as ACVRLK4, ALK4. Experimental evidence at protein level: Swiss-Prot protein existence level 1. Transmembrane serine/threonine kinase activin type-1 receptor forming an activin receptor complex with activin receptor type-2 (ACVR2A or ACVR2B). Transduces the activin signal from the cell surface to the cytoplasm and is thus regulating a many physiological and pathological processes including neuronal differentiation and neuronal survival, hair follicle development and cycling, FSH production by the pituitary gland, wound healing, extracellular matrix production, immunosu
   2528..2546    -  promoter       SP6 promoter: promoter for bacteriophage SP6 RNA polymerase
   2572..2796    +  polyA_signal   bGH poly(A) signal: bovine growth hormone polyadenylation signal
   2800..2821    +  promoter       SV40 promoter (fragment): SV40 enhancer and early promoter
   2842..3270    +  rep_origin     f1 ori (sequence partly withheld): f1 bacteriophage origin of replication; arrow indicates direction of (+) strand synthesis
   3284..3614    +  promoter       SV40 promoter: SV40 enhancer and early promoter
   3681..4472    +  CDS            neo: KKA2_KLEPN - Also known as kan, nptII. Experimental evidence at protein level: Swiss-Prot protein existence level 1. Resistance to kanamycin, neomycin, paromomycin, ribostamycin, butirosin and gentamicin B. From Klebsiella pneumoniae.
   4496..4654    +  CDS            ble (fragment): BLE_KLEPN - Experimental evidence at protein level: Swiss-Prot protein existence level 1. Binding protein with a strong affinity to the bleomycin family of antibiotics. Binds to CL990; an antimitotic-antibiotic compound. From Klebsiella pneumoniae.
   4649..4770    +  polyA_signal   SV40 poly(A) signal: SV40 polyadenylation signal
   4843..4859    -  protein_bind   lac operator: The lac repressor binds to the lac operator to inhibit transcription in E. coli. This inhibition can be relieved by adding lactose or isopropyl-β-D-thiogalactopyranoside (IPTG). lac repressor encoded by lacI
   4867..4897    -  promoter       lac promoter: promoter for the E. coli lac operon
   4912..4933    -  protein_bind   CAP binding site: CAP binding activates transcription in the presence of cAMP. E. coli catabolite activator protein
   4946..5038    -  CDS            lacI (fragment): lac repressor; lacI; The lac repressor binds to the lac operator to inhibit transcription in E. coli. This inhibition can be relieved by adding lactose or isopropyl-β-D-thiogalactopyranoside (IPTG).
   5221..5809    -  rep_origin     ori: high-copy-number ColE1/pMB1/pBR322/pUC origin of replication
   5980..6840    -  CDS            AmpR: β-lactamase; bla; confers resistance to ampicillin, carbenicillin, and related antibiotics
   6841..6945    -  promoter       AmpR promoter: bla
>Addgene plasmid #80879 | pcDNA3-ALK4 wt | addgene full sequence | sequence record 157371 | Addgene assembled sequence
GACGGATCGGGAGATCTCCCGATCCCCTATGGTCGACTCTCAGTACAATCTGCTCTGATGCCGCATAGTT
AAGCCAGTATCTGCTCCCTGCTTGTGTGTTGGAGGTCGCTGAGTAGTGCGCGAGCAAAATTTAAGCTACA
ACAAGGCAAGGCTTGACCGACAATTGCATGAAGAATCTGCTTAGGGTTAGGCGTTTTGCGCTGCTTCGCG
ATGTACGGGCCAGATATACGCGTTGACATTGATTATTGACTAGTTATTAATAGTAATCAATTACGGGGTC
ATTAGTTCATAGCCCATATATGGAGTTCCGCGTTACATAACTTACGGTAAATGGCCCGCCTGGCTGACCG
CCCAACGACCCCCGCCCATTGACGTCAATAATGACGTATGTTCCCATAGTAACGCCAATAGGGACTTTCC
ATTGACGTCAATGGGTGGACTATTTACGGTAAACTGCCCACTTGGCAGTACATCAAGTGTATCATATGCC
AAGTACGCCCCCTATTGACGTCAATGACGGTAAATGGCCCGCCTGGCATTATGCCCAGTACATGACCTTA
TGGGACTTTCCTACTTGGCAGTACATCTACGTATTAGTCATCGCTATTACCATGGTGATGCGGTTTTGGC
AGTACATCAATGGGCGTGGATAGCGGTTTGACTCACGGGGATTTCCAAGTCTCCACCCCATTGACGTCAA
TGGGAGTTTGTTTTGGCACCAAAATCAACGGGACTTTCCAAAATGTCGTAACAACTCCGCCCCATTGACG
CAAATGGGCGGTAGGCGTGTACGGTGGGAGGTCTATATAAGCAGAGCTCTCTGGCTAACTAGAGAACCCA
CTGCTTACTGGCTTATCGAAATTAATACGACTCACTATAGGGAGACCCAAGCTTGGTACCGAGCTCGGAT
CCACTAGTAACGGCCGCCAGTGTGCTGGAATTCGCCATGGCGGAGTCGGCCGGAGCCTCCTCCTTCTTCC
CCCTTGTTGTCCTCCTGCTCGCCGGCAGCGGCGGGTCCGGGCCCCGGGGGGTCCAGGCTCTGCTGTGTGC
GTGCACCAGCTGCCTCCAGGCCAACTACACGTGTGAGACAGATGGGGCCTGCATGGTTTCCATTTTCAAT
CTGGATGGGATGGAGCACCATGTGCGCACCTGCATCCCCAAAGTGGAGCTGGTCCCTGCCGGGAAGCCCT
TCTACTGCCTGAGCTCGGAGGACCTGCGCAACACCCACTGCTGCTACACTGACTACTGCAACAGGATCGA
CTTGAGGGTGCCCAGTGGTCACCTCAAGGAGCCTGAGCACCCGTCCATGTGGGGCCCGGTGGAGCTGGTA
GGCATCATCGCCGGCCCGGTGTTCCTCCTGTTCCTCATCATCATCATTGTTTTCCTTGTCATTAACTATC
ATCAGCGTGTCTATCACAACCGCCAGAGACTGGACATGGAAGATCCCTCATGTGAGATGTGTCTCTCCAA
AGACAAGACGCTCCAGGATCTTGTCTACGATCTCTCCACCTCAGGGTCTGGCTCAGGGTTACCCCTCTTT
GTCCAGCGCACAGTGGCCCGAACCATCGTTTTACAAGAGATTATTGGCAAGGGTCGGTTTGGGGAAGTAT
GGCGGGGCCGCTGGAGGGGTGGTGATGTGGCTGTGAAAATATTCTCTTCTCGTGAAGAACGGTCTTGGTT
CAGGGAAGCAGAGATATACCAGACGGTCATGCTGCGCCATGAAAACATCCTTGGATTTATTGCTGCTGAC
AATAAAGATAATGGCACCTGGACACAGCTGTGGCTTGTTTCTGACTATCATGAGCACGGGTCCCTGTTTG
ATTATCTGAACCGGTACACAGTGACAATTGAGGGGATGATTAAGCTGGCCTTGTCTGCTGCTAGTGGGCT
GGCACACCTGCACATGGAGATCGTGGGCACCCAAGGGAAGCCTGGAATTGCTCATCGAGACTTAAAGTCA
AAGAACATTCTGGTGAAGAAAAATGGCATGTGTGCCATAGCAGACCTGGGCCTGGCTGTCCGTCATGATG
CAGTCACTGACACCATTGACATTGCCCCGAATCAGAGGGTGGGGACCAAACGATACATGGCCCCTGAAGT
ACTTGATGAAACCATTAATATGAAACACTTTGACTCCTTTAAATGTGCTGATATTTATGCCCTCGGGCTT
GTATATTGGGAGATTGCTCGAAGATGCAATTCTGGAGGAGTCCATGAAGAATATCAGCTGCCATATTACG
ACTTAGTGCCCTCTGACCCTTCCATTGAGGAAATGCGAAAGGTTGTATGTGATCAGAAGCTGCGTCCCAA
CATCCCCAACTGGTGGCAGAGTTATGAGGCACTGCGGGTGATGGGGAAGATGATGCGAGAGTGTTGGTAT
GCCAACGGCGCAGCCCGCCTGACGGCCCTGCGCATCAAGAAGACCCTCTCCCAGCTCAGCGTGCAGGAAG
ACGTGAAGATCCTCGAGGGTTATCCGTATGATGTTCCTGATTATGCTAGCCTCTAGGTCGACTCTAGAGG
GCCCTATTCTATAGTGTCACCTAAATGCTAGAGCTCGCTGATCAGCCTCGACTGTGCCTTCTAGTTGCCA
GCCATCTGTTGTTTGCCCCTCCCCCGTGCCTTCCTTGACCCTGGAAGGTGCCACTCCCACTGTCCTTTCC
TAATAAAATGAGGAAATTGCATCGCATTGTCTGAGTAGGTGTCATTCTATTCTGGGGGGTGGGGTGGGGC
AGGACAGCAAGGGGGAGGATTGGGAAGACAATAGCAGGCATGCTGGGGATGCGGTGGGCTCTATGGCTTC
TGAGGCGGAAAGAACCAGCTGGGGCTCTAGGGGGTATCCCC
[124 nt withheld, positions 2842-2965]
C
[32 nt withheld, positions 2967-2998]
CA
[57 nt withheld, positions 3001-3057]
A
[49 nt withheld, positions 3059-3107]
CCTTTGACGTTGGAGTCCACGTTCTTT
[37 nt withheld, positions 3135-3171]
ACCCTATCTCGGTCTATTCTTTTGATTTATAAGGGATTTTGGGGATTTCGGCCTATTGGTTAAAAAATGA
GCTGATTTAACAAAAATTTAACGCGAATTAATTCTGTGGAATGTGTGTCAGTTAGGGTGTGGAAAGTCCC
CAGGCTCCCCAGGCAGGCAGAAGTATGCAAAGCATGCATCTCAATTAGTCAGCAACCAGGTGTGGAAAGT
CCCCAGGCTCCCCAGCAGGCAGAAGTATGCAAAGCATGCATCTCAATTAGTCAGCAACCATAGTCCCGCC
CCTAACTCCGCCCATCCCGCCCCTAACTCCGCCCAGTTCCGCCCATTCTCCGCCCCATGGCTGACTAATT
TTTTTTATTTATGCAGAGGCCGAGGCCGCCTCTGCCTCTGAGCTATTCCAGAAGTAGTGAGGAGGCTTTT
TTGGAGGCCTAGGCTTTTGCAAAAAGCTCCCGGGAGCTTGTATATCCATTTTCGGATCTGATCAAGAGAC
AGGATGAGGATCGTTTCGCATGATTGAACAAGATGGATTGCACGCAGGTTCTCCGGCCGCTTGGGTGGAG
AGGCTATTCGGCTATGACTGGGCACAACAGACAATCGGCTGCTCTGATGCCGCCGTGTTCCGGCTGTCAG
CGCAGGGGCGCCCGGTTCTTTTTGTCAAGACCGACCTGTCCGGTGCCCTGAATGAACTGCAGGACGAGGC
AGCGCGGCTATCGTGGCTGGCCACGACGGGCGTTCCTTGCGCAGCTGTGCTCGACGTTGTCACTGAAGCG
GGAAGGGACTGGCTGCTATTGGGCGAAGTGCCGGGGCAGGATCTCCTGTCATCTCACCTTGCTCCTGCCG
AGAAAGTATCCATCATGGCTGATGCAATGCGGCGGCTGCATACGCTTGATCCGGCTACCTGCCCATTCGA
CCACCAAGCGAAACATCGCATCGAGCGAGCACGTACTCGGATGGAAGCCGGTCTTGTCGATCAGGATGAT
CTGGACGAAGAGCATCAGGGGCTCGCGCCAGCCGAACTGTTCGCCAGGCTCAAGGCGCGCATGCCCGACG
GCGAGGATCTCGTCGTGACCCATGGCGATGCCTGCTTGCCGAATATCATGGTGGAAAATGGCCGCTTTTC
TGGATTCATCGACTGTGGCCGGCTGGGTGTGGCGGACCGCTATCAGGACATAGCGTTGGCTACCCGTGAT
ATTGCTGAAGAGCTTGGCGGCGAATGGGCTGACCGCTTCCTCGTGCTTTACGGTATCGCCGCTCCCGATT
CGCAGCGCATCGCCTTCTATCGCCTTCTTGACGAGTTCTTCTGAGCGGGACTCTGGGGTTCGAAATGACC
GACCAAGCGACGCCCAACCTGCCATCACGAGATTTCGATTCCACCGCCGCCTTCTATGAAAGGTTGGGCT
TCGGAATCGTTTTCCGGGACGCCGGCTGGATGATCCTCCAGCGCGGGGATCTCATGCTGGAGTTCTTCGC
CCACCCCAACTTGTTTATTGCAGCTTATAATGGTTACAAATAAAGCAATAGCATCACAAATTTCACAAAT
AAAGCATTTTTTTCACTGCATTCTAGTTGTGGTTTGTCCAAACTCATCAATGTATCTTATCATGTCTGTA
TACCGTCGACCTCTAGCTAGAGCTTGGCGTAATCATGGTCATAGCTGTTTCCTGTGTGAAATTGTTATCC
GCTCACAATTCCACACAACATACGAGCCGGAAGCATAAAGTGTAAAGCCTGGGGTGCCTAATGAGTGAGC
TAACTCACATTAATTGCGTTGCGCTCACTGCCCGCTTTCCAGTCGGGAAACCTGTCGTGCCAGCTGCATT
AATGAATCGGCCAACGCGCGGGGAGAGGCGGTTTGCGTATTGGGCGCTCTTCCGCTTCCTCGCTCACTGA
CTCGCTGCGCTCGGTCGTTCGGCTGCGGCGAGCGGTATCAGCTCACTCAAAGGCGGTAATACGGTTATCC
ACAGAATCAGGGGATAACGCAGGAAAGAACATGTGAGCAAAAGGCCAGCAAAAGGCCAGGAACCGTAAAA
AGGCCGCGTTGCTGGCGTTTTTCCATAGGCTCCGCCCCCCTGACGAGCATCACAAAAATCGACGCTCAAG
TCAGAGGTGGCGAAACCCGACAGGACTATAAAGATACCAGGCGTTTCCCCCTGGAAGCTCCCTCGTGCGC
TCTCCTGTTCCGACCCTGCCGCTTACCGGATACCTGTCCGCCTTTCTCCCTTCGGGAAGCGTGGCGCTTT
CTCAATGCTCACGCTGTAGGTATCTCAGTTCGGTGTAGGTCGTTCGCTCCAAGCTGGGCTGTGTGCACGA
ACCCCCCGTTCAGCCCGACCGCTGCGCCTTATCCGGTAACTATCGTCTTGAGTCCAACCCGGTAAGACAC
GACTTATCGCCACTGGCAGCAGCCACTGGTAACAGGATTAGCAGAGCGAGGTATGTAGGCGGTGCTACAG
AGTTCTTGAAGTGGTGGCCTAACTACGGCTACACTAGAAGGACAGTATTTGGTATCTGCGCTCTGCTGAA
GCCAGTTACCTTCGGAAAAAGAGTTGGTAGCTCTTGATCCGGCAAACAAACCACCGCTGGTAGCGGTGGT
TTTTTTGTTTGCAAGCAGCAGATTACGCGCAGAAAAAAAGGATCTCAAGAAGATCCTTTGATCTTTTCTA
CGGGGTCTGACGCTCAGTGGAACGAAAACTCACGTTAAGGGATTTTGGTCATGAGATTATCAAAAAGGAT
CTTCACCTAGATCCTTTTAAATTAAAAATGAAGTTTTAAATCAATCTAAAGTATATATGAGTAAACTTGG
TCTGACAGTTACCAATGCTTAATCAGTGAGGCACCTATCTCAGCGATCTGTCTATTTCGTTCATCCATAG
TTGCCTGACTCCCCGTCGTGTAGATAACTACGATACGGGAGGGCTTACCATCTGGCCCCAGTGCTGCAAT
GATACCGCGAGACCCACGCTCACCGGCTCCAGATTTATCAGCAATAAACCAGCCAGCCGGAAGGGCCGAG
CGCAGAAGTGGTCCTGCAACTTTATCCGCCTCCATCCAGTCTATTAATTGTTGCCGGGAAGCTAGAGTAA
GTAGTTCGCCAGTTAATAGTTTGCGCAACGTTGTTGCCATTGCTACAGGCATCGTGGTGTCACGCTCGTC
GTTTGGTATGGCTTCATTCAGCTCCGGTTCCCAACGATCAAGGCGAGTTACATGATCCCCCATGTTGTGC
AAAAAAGCGGTTAGCTCCTTCGGTCCTCCGATCGTTGTCAGAAGTAAGTTGGCCGCAGTGTTATCACTCA
TGGTTATGGCAGCACTGCATAATTCTCTTACTGTCATGCCATCCGTAAGATGCTTTTCTGTGACTGGTGA
GTACTCAACCAAGTCATTCTGAGAATAGTGTATGCGGCGACCGAGTTGCTCTTGCCCGGCGTCAATACGG
GATAATACCGCGCCACATAGCAGAACTTTAAAAGTGCTCATCATTGGAAAACGTTCTTCGGGGCGAAAAC
TCTCAAGGATCTTACCGCTGTTGAGATCCAGTTCGATGTAACCCACTCGTGCACCCAACTGATCTTCAGC
ATCTTTTACTTTCACCAGCGTTTCTGGGTGAGCAAAAACAGGAAGGCAAAATGCCGCAAAAAAGGGAATA
AGGGCGACACGGAAATGTTGAATACTCATACTCTTCCTTTTTCAATATTATTGAAGCATTTATCAGGGTT
ATTGTCTCATGAGCGGATACATATTTGAATGTATTTAGAAAAATAAACAAATAGGGGTTCCGCGCACATT
TCCCCGAAAAGTGCCACCTGACGTC
