>Addgene plasmid #80879 | pcDNA3-ALK4 wt | addgene partial sequence | sequence record 157369 | CMV-F 5'-CGCAAATGGGCGGTAGGCGTG-3'
ACTAGAGAACCCACTGCTTACTGGCTTATCGAAATTAATACGACTCACTATAGGGAGACCCAAGCTTGGT
ACCGAGCTCGGATCCACTAGTAACGGCCGCCAGTGTGCTGGAATTCGCCATGGCGGAGTCGGCCGGAGCC
TCCTCCTTCTTCCCCCTTGTTGTCCTCCTGCTCGCCGGCAGCGGCGGGTCCGGGCCCCGGGGGGTCCAGG
CTCTGCTGTGTGCGTGCACCAGCTGCCTCCAGGCCAACTACACGTGTGAGACAGATGGGGCCTGCATGGT
TTCCATTTTCAATCTGGATGGGATGGAGCACCATGTGCGCACCTGCATCCCCAAAGTGGAGCTGGTCCCT
GCCGGGAAGCCCTTCTACTGCCTGAGCTCGGAGGACCTGCGCAACACCCACTGCTGCTACACTGACTACT
GCAACAGGATCGACTTGAGGGTGCCCAGTGGTCACCTCAAGGAGCCTGAGCACCCGTCCATGTGGGGCCC
GGTGGAGCTGGTAGGCATCATCGCCGGCCCGGTGTTCCTCCTGTTCCTCATCATCATCATTGTTTTCCTT
GTCATTAACTATCATCAGCGTGTCTATCACAACCGCCAGAGACTGGACATGGAAGATCCCTCATGTGAGA
TGTGTCTCTCCAAAGACAAGACGCTCCAGGATCTTGTCTACGATCTCTCCACCTCAGGGTCTGGCTCAGG
GTTACCCCTCTTTGTCCAGCGCACAGTGGCCCGAACCATCGTTTTACAAGAGATTATTGGCAAGGGTCGG
TTTGGGGAAGTATGGCGGGGCCGCTGGAGGGGTGGTGATGTGGCTGTGAAAATATTCTCTTCTCGTGAAG
AACGGTCTTGGTTCAGGGAAGCAGAG
