>Addgene plasmid #80879 | pcDNA3-ALK4 wt | addgene partial sequence | sequence record 157370 | BGH-rev 5'-TAGAAGGCACAGTCGAGG-3'
CTATAGAATAGGGCCCTCTAGAGTCGACCTAGAGGCTAGCATAATCAGGAACATCATACGGATAACCCTC
GAGGATCTTCACGTCTTCCTGCACGCTGAGCTGGGAGAGGGTCTTCTTGATGCGCAGGGCCGTCAGGCGG
GCTGCGCCGTTGGCATACCAACACTCTCGCATCATCTTCCCCATCACCCGCAGTGCCTCATAACTCTGCC
ACCAGTTGGGGATGTTGGGACGCAGCTTCTGATCACATACAACCTTTCGCATTTCCTCAATGGAAGGGTC
AGAGGGCACTAAGTCGTAATATGGCAGCTGATATTCTTCATGGACTCCTCCAGAATTGCATCTTCGAGCA
ATCTCCCAATATACAAGCCCGAGGGCATAAATATCAGCACATTTAAAGGAGTCAAAGTGTTTCATATTAA
TGGTTTCATCAAGTACTTCAGGGGCCATGTATCGTTTGGTCCCCACCCTCTGATTCGGGGCAATGTCAAT
GGTGTCAGTGACTGCATCATGACGGACAGCCAGGCCCAGGTCTGCTATGGCACACATGCCATTTTTCTTC
ACCAGAATGTTCTTTGACTTTAAGTCTCGATGAGCAATTCCAGGCTTCCCTTGGGTGCCCACGATCTCCA
TGTGCAGGTGTGCCAGCCCACTAGCAGCAGACAAGGCCAGCTTAATCATCCCCTCAATTGTCACTGTGTA
CCGGTTCAGATAATCAAACAGGGACCCGTGCTCATGATAGTCAGAAACAAGCCACAGCTGTGTCCAGGTG
CCATTATCTTTATTGTCAGCAGCAATAAATCCAAGGATGTTTTCATGGCGCAGCATGA
